>Addgene plasmid #153539 | pAAV-Syn-FLEX-rc [ChromeT-GFP] | addgene full sequence | sequence record 323834 | Addgene NGS Result
CAGCTGCGCGCTCGCTCGCTCACTGAGGCCGCCCGGGCAAAGCCCGGGCGTCGGGCGACCTTTGGTCGCC
CGGCCTCAGTGAGCGAGCGAGCGCGCAGAGAGGGAGTGGCCAACTCCATCACTAGGGGTTCCTTGTAGTT
AATGATTAACCCGCCATGCTACTTATCTACGTAGCCATGCTCTAGGAAGATCGTAGGTTAATTAAGTGTC
TAGACTGCAGAGGGCCCTGCGTATGAGTGCAAGTGGGTTTTAGGACCAGGATGAGGCGGGGTGGGGGTGC
CTACCTGACGACCGACCCCGACCCACTGGACAAGCACCCAACCCCCATTCCCCAAATTGCGCATCCCCTA
TCAGAGAGGGGGAGGGGAAACAGGATGCGGCGAGGCGCGTGCGCACTGCCAGCTTCAGCACCGCGGACAG
TGCCTTCGCCCCCGCCTGGCGGCGCGCGCCACCGCCGCCTCAGCACTGAAGGCGCGCTGACGTCACTCGC
CGGTCCCCCGCAAACTCCCCTTCCCGGCCACCTTGGTCGCGTCCGCGCCGCCGCCGGCCCAGCCGGACCG
CACCACGCGAGGCGCGAGATAGGGGGGCACGGGCGCGACCATCTGCGCTGCGGCGCCGGCGACTCAGCGC
TGCCTCAGTCTGCGGTGGGCAGCGGAGGAGTCGTGTCGTGCCTGAGAGCGCAGTCGAGAAGCTAGCCCAT
AACTTCGTATAAAGTATCCTATACGAAGTTATATCAAAATAGGAAGACCAATGCTTCACCATCGACCCGA
ATTGCCAAGCATCACCATCGACCCATAACTTCGTATAATGTATGCTATACGAAGTTATACTAGAATTCTC
ATTACTTGTACAGCTCGTCCATGCCGAGAGTGATCCCGGCGGCGGTCACGAACTCCAGCAGGACCATGTG
ATCGCGCTTCTCGTTGGGGTCTTTGCTCAGGGCGGACTGGGTGCTCAGGTAGTGGTTGTCGGGCAGCAGC
ACGGGGCCGTCGCCGATGGGGGTGTTCTGCTGGTAGTGGTCGGCGAGCTGCACGCTGCCGTCCTCGATGT
TGTGGCGGATCTTGAAGTTCACCTTGATGCCGTTCTTCTGCTTGTCGGCCATGATATAGACGTTGTGGCT
GTTGTAGTTGTACTCCAGCTTGTGCCCCAGGATGTTGCCGTCCTCCTTGAAGTCGATGCCCTTCAGCTCG
ATGCGGTTCACCAGGGTGTCGCCCTCGAACTTCACCTCGGCGCGGGTCTTGTAGTTGCCGTCGTCCTTGA
AGAAGATGGTGCGCTCCTGGACGTAGCCTTCGGGCATGGCGGACTTGAAGAAGTCGTGCTGCTTCATGTG
GTCGGGGTAGCGGCTGAAGCACTGCACGCCGTAGGTCAGGGTGGTCACGAGGGTGGGCCAGGGCACGGGC
AGCTTGCCGGTGGTGCAAATGAACTTCAGGGTCAGCTTGCCGTAGGTGGCATCGCCCTCGCCCTCGCCGG
ACACGCTGAACTTGTGGCCGTTTACGTCGCCGTCCAGCTCGACCAGGATGGGCACCACCCCGGTGAACAG
CTCCTCGCCCTTGCTCACTGCTACTACCGGTGCCGCTGGCACGGCTCCGGCCTCGGCTTCGTCTTCGACG
AGAGTCTCGACCTCGATCTCCGTTCCGCCGATGTTCAGTTTGGTGGTTTTGCGGATATCTCCGTGAATCA
ATATGTGCTCGTGGATCAGGACGCGCAGGTAGTGTCCCAACAACCCCCAACAATTTTTACTCATCAGATC
AATAATCGTGTGACCTACGGTGGAGCCATAGACGCTCAGGACGCCAAAACCTTCGGGCCCCAAAATGAAG
AGAATTGGGAACATACCCCAGCTCACGAAAAACAGCCATGCCATGCCGGTCACGACCTGGCGGCACCGAC
CCTTTGGCACAGTATGATAACCCTCGATATATGCTTTGGCGGCGTGAAAAAATGTGTTCGCGCCATAGCA
CAATCCAAGACAAAAGAAGATGACTTTAACATAGCCGGTTGCCATGGCGCTGGTAGCCCCCCACACGATA
GTCCCGATGTCTGAGACAAGGAGTCCCATGGTTCTCCTGCTGTAGTCGTTGCTCAGGCCGGTGAGGTTGC
TCAGGTGGATAAGGATGACAGGACAAGTGAGCAGCCACTCTGCATAGCGCAGCCACTGCACCCGACCTCC
TGTGGCAAGGTAGAGCATAGAGGGATTCTTAAACTCAAAAAAGAACTCGAGAATCACCTTAACCATTGCA
ATGGCGCACACATAGATCTCCTCCCAGCCGCATGTAGATTTCCAGGTTTGGTAAGAATAGAACATCAGCA
GCAAAATGCTGAATCCTGCTGCAAGCCACTGCAGGACATTTGACGCGGTCTGAGCGCCGTTCGTGCCGCG
AGATTCAATCCATCCGGCACAGTAACATTGATCCTCAGGGACCAGGACGGACCCGTTCACCACCACAGGA
TTAGTAACGAACAAAAGTTCGCGTCCGACGGCAGACAAAGCGCCGCCATAGTCCATGGTGGCGGATCCTA
GTATAACTTCGTATAGGATACTTTATACGAAGTTATCATTGGGATTCTTCCTATTTTGATCCAAGCATCA
CCATCGACCCTCTAGTCCAGATCTCACCATCGACCCATAACTTCGTATAGCATACATTATACGAAGTTAT
GTCCCTCGAAGAGGTTCGCGAAGCTTATCGATAATCAACCTCTGGATTACAAAATTTGTGAAAGATTGAC
TGGTATTCTTAACTATGTTGCTCCTTTTACGCTATGTGGATACGCTGCTTTAATGCCTTTGTATCATGCT
ATTGCTTCCCGTATGGCTTTCATTTTCTCCTCCTTGTATAAATCCTGGTTGCTGTCTCTTTATGAGGAGT
TGTGGCCCGTTGTCAGGCAACGTGGCGTGGTGTGCACTGTGTTTGCTGACGCAACCCCCACTGGTTGGGG
CATTGCCACCACCTGTCAGCTCCTTTCCGGGACTTTCGCTTTCCCCCTCCCTATTGCCACGGCGGAACTC
ATCGCCGCCTGCCTTGCCCGCTGCTGGACAGGGGCTCGGCTGTTGGGCACTGACAATTCCGTGGTGTTGT
CGGGGAAATCATCGTCCTTTCCTTGGCTGCTCGCCTGTGTTGCCACCTGGATTCTGCGCGGGACGTCCTT
CTGCTACGTCCCTTCGGCCCTCAATCCAGCGGACCTTCCTTCCCGCGGCCTGCTGCCGGCTCTGCGGCCT
CTTCCGCGTCTTCGCCTTCGCCCTCAGACGAGTCGGATCTCCCTTTGGGCCGCCTCCCCGCATCGATACC
GTCGACCCGGGCGGCCGCTCATAAAGCTCGACTGTGCCTTCTAGTTGCCAGCCATCTGTTGTTTGCCCCT
CCCCCGTGCCTTCCTTGACCCTGGAAGGTGCCACTCCCACTGTCCTTTCCTAATAAAATGAGGAAATTGC
ATCGCATTGTCTGAGTAGGTGTCATTCTATTCTGGGGGGTGGGGTGGGGCAGGACAGCAAGGGGGAGGAT
TGGGAAGACAATAGCAGGCATGCTGGGGATGCGGTCCGGACTGTACAATTGCATTCATTTTATGTTTCAG
GTTCAGGGGGAGATGTGGGAGGTTTTTTAAAGCAAGTAAAACCTCTACAAATGTGGTAAAATCGATAAGG
ATCTTCCTAGAGCATGGCTACGTAGATAAGTAGCATGGCGGGTTAATCATTAACTACAAGGAACCCCTAG
TGATGGAGTTGGCCACTCCCTCTCTGCGCGCTCGCTCGCTCACTGAGGCCGGGCGACCAAAGGTCGCCCG
ACGCCCGGGCTTTGCCCGGGCGGCCTCAGTGAGCGAGCGAGCGCGCAGCTGCATTAATGAATCGGCCAAC
GCGCGGGGAGAGGCGGTTTGCGTATTGGGCGCTCTTCCGCTTCCTCGCTCACTGACTCGCTGCGCTCGGT
CGTTCGGCTGCGGCGAGCGGTATCAGCTCACTCAAAGGCGGTAATACGGTTATCCACAGAATCAGGGGAT
AACGCAGGAAAGAACATGTGAGCAAAAGGCCAGCAAAAGGCCAGGAACCGTAAAAAGGCCGCGTTGCTGG
CGTTTTTCCATAGGCTCCGCCCCCCTGACGAGCATCACAAAAATCGACGCTCAAGTCAGAGGTGGCGAAA
CCCGACAGGACTATAAAGATACCAGGCGTTTCCCCCTGGAAGCTCCCTCGTGCGCTCTCCTGTTCCGACC
CTGCCGCTTACCGGATACCTGTCCGCCTTTCTCCCTTCGGGAAGCGTGGCGCTTTCTCATAGCTCACGCT
GTAGGTATCTCAGTTCGGTGTAGGTCGTTCGCTCCAAGCTGGGCTGTGTGCACGAACCCCCCGTTCAGCC
CGACCGCTGCGCCTTATCCGGTAACTATCGTCTTGAGTCCAACCCGGTAAGACACGACTTATCGCCACTG
GCAGCAGCCACTGGTAACAGGATTAGCAGAGCGAGGTATGTAGGCGGTGCTACAGAGTTCTTGAAGTGGT
GGCCTAACTACGGCTACACTAGAAGAACAGTATTTGGTATCTGCGCTCTGCTGAAGCCAGTTACCTTCGG
AAAAAGAGTTGGTAGCTCTTGATCCGGCAAACAAACCACCGCTGGTAGCGGTGGTTTTTTTGTTTGCAAG
CAGCAGATTACGCGCAGAAAAAAAGGATCTCAAGAAGATCCTTTGATCTTTTCTACGGGGTCTGACGCTC
AGTGGAACGAAAACTCACGTTAAGGGATTTTGGTCATGAGATTATCAAAAAGGATCTTCACCTAGATCCT
TTTAAATTAAAAATGAAGTTTTAAATCAATCTAAAGTATATATGAGTAAACTTGGTCTGACAGTTACCAA
TGCTTAATCAGTGAGGCACCTATCTCAGCGATCTGTCTATTTCGTTCATCCATAGTTGCCTGACTCCCCG
TCGTGTAGATAACTACGATACGGGAGGGCTTACCATCTGGCCCCAGTGCTGCAATGATACCGCGAGACCC
ACGCTCACCGGCTCCAGATTTATCAGCAATAAACCAGCCAGCCGGAAGGGCCGAGCGCAGAAGTGGTCCT
GCAACTTTATCCGCCTCCATCCAGTCTATTAATTGTTGCCGGGAAGCTAGAGTAAGTAGTTCGCCAGTTA
ATAGTTTGCGCAACGTTGTTGCCATTGCTACAGGCATCGTGGTGTCACGCTCGTCGTTTGGTATGGCTTC
ATTCAGCTCCGGTTCCCAACGATCAAGGCGAGTTACATGATCCCCCATGTTGTGCAAAAAAGCGGTTAGC
TCCTTCGGTCCTCCGATCGTTGTCAGAAGTAAGTTGGCCGCAGTGTTATCACTCATGGTTATGGCAGCAC
TGCATAATTCTCTTACTGTCATGCCATCCGTAAGATGCTTTTCTGTGACTGGTGAGTACTCAACCAAGTC
ATTCTGAGAATAGTGTATGCGGCGACCGAGTTGCTCTTGCCCGGCGTCAATACGGGATAATACCGCGCCA
CATAGCAGAACTTTAAAAGTGCTCATCATTGGAAAACGTTCTTCGGGGCGAAAACTCTCAAGGATCTTAC
CGCTGTTGAGATCCAGTTCGATGTAACCCACTCGTGCACCCAACTGATCTTCAGCATCTTTTACTTTCAC
CAGCGTTTCTGGGTGAGCAAAAACAGGAAGGCAAAATGCCGCAAAAAAGGGAATAAGGGCGACACGGAAA
TGTTGAATACTCATACTCTTCCTTTTTCAATATTATTGAAGCATTTATCAGGGTTATTGTCTCATGAGCG
GATACATATTTGAATGTATTTAGAAAAATAAACAAATAGGGGTTCCGCGCACATTTCCCCGAAAAGTGCC
ACCTAAATTGTAAGCGTTAATATTTTGTTAAAATTCGCGTTAAATTTTTGTTAAATCAGCTCATTTTTTA
ACCAATAGGCCGAAATCGGCAAAATCCCTTATAAATCAAAAGAATAGACCGAGATAGGGT
[37 nt withheld, positions 5941-5977]
AAAGAACGTGGACTCCAACGTCAAAGG
[49 nt withheld, positions 6005-6053]
T
[91 nt withheld, positions 6055-6145]
G
[124 nt withheld, positions 6147-6270]
CCCATTCGCCATTCAGGCTGCGCAACTGTTGGGAAGGGCGATCGGTGCGGGCCTCTTCGCTATTACGC
Features (pLannotate 1.2.2; 18 found; start..end, strand, type, name):
      1..133     -  repeat_region  AAV2 ITR (fragment): inverted terminal repeat of adeno-associated virus serotype 2 inverted
    236..683     +  promoter       hSyn promoter: human synapsin I promoter; confers neuron-specific expression (Kügler et al., 2003)
    699..732     -  protein_bind   lox2272: Cre-mediated recombination occurs in the 8-bp core sequence (GGATACTT). lox2272 sites are compatible with each other, but incompatible with loxP or loxN sites (Lee and Saito, 1988). Cre recombinase
    795..828     -  protein_bind   loxP: Cre-mediated recombination occurs in the 8-bp core sequence (GCATACAT). Cre recombinase
    842..1558    -  CDS            EGFP: the original enhanced GFP (Yang et al., 1996) mammalian codon-optimized
   1580..2506    -  CDS            ChR2(H134R): H134R mutant of an N-terminal fragment of channelrhodopsin-2 from the alga Chlamydomonas reinhardtii (Nagel et al., 2005) blue light-activated cation channel
   2523..2556    +  protein_bind   lox2272: Cre-mediated recombination occurs in the 8-bp core sequence (GGATACTT). lox2272 sites are compatible with each other, but incompatible with loxP or loxN sites (Lee and Saito, 1988). Cre recombinase
   2627..2660    +  protein_bind   loxP: Cre-mediated recombination occurs in the 8-bp core sequence (GCATACAT). Cre recombinase
   2693..3281    +  misc_feature   WPRE: woodchuck hepatitis virus posttranscriptional regulatory element
   3322..3529    +  polyA_signal   bGH poly(A) signal: bovine growth hormone polyadenylation signal
   3560..3628    -  CDS            large T antigen (fragment): large T antigen from SV40 (simian virus 40)
   3699..3832    +  repeat_region  AAV2 ITR: inverted terminal repeat of adeno-associated virus serotype 2 inverted
   3826..3882    -  CDS            lacI (fragment): lac repressor; lacI; The lac repressor binds to the lac operator to inhibit transcription in E. coli. This inhibition can be relieved by adding lactose or isopropyl-β-D-thiogalactopyranoside (IPTG).
   4065..4653    -  rep_origin     ori: high-copy-number ColE1/pMB1/pBR322/pUC origin of replication
   4824..5684    -  CDS            AmpR: β-lactamase; bla; confers resistance to ampicillin, carbenicillin, and related antibiotics
   5685..5789    -  promoter       AmpR promoter: bla
   5842..6270    -  rep_origin     f1 ori (sequence partly withheld): f1 bacteriophage origin of replication; arrow indicates direction of (+) strand synthesis
   6275..6       -  CDS            lacZα (fragment) (across the origin): LacZα fragment of β-galactosidase; lacZ fragment
