[The description below was written by a language model from this plasmid's Addgene catalogue record and pLannotate feature annotations shown in this document.]
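Description:
pAAV-Syn-FLEX-rc [ChromeT-GFP] is an adeno-associated virus transfer plasmid for Cre-dependent, neuron-targeted expression of an engineered channelrhodopsin. The catalogue lists a total size of about 6.3 kb, consistent with the sequenced record. It is built on the pAAV-Syn-FLEX backbone and propagates in E. coli through a high-copy ColE1/pUC-type origin with β-lactamase (ampicillin/carbenicillin) selection. An f1 origin is also present. Small annotated fragments of lacZα, lacI and SV40 large T antigen appear to be backbone remnants rather than functional parts. The expression cassette lies between two AAV2 inverted terminal repeats, which allow it to be packaged into recombinant AAV particles.

Between the ITRs, the human synapsin I promoter is followed by a FLEX (double-floxed inverted) switch, in which lox2272 and loxP sites on either side, in opposing orientations, flank the coding sequence. The insert is ChromeT, a synthetic channelrhodopsin-2 variant carrying the A71S/E90A/H114G mutations, fused at its C terminus to GFP. The automated annotation labels the opsin as ChR2(H134R) by sequence similarity, but the catalogue entry defines it as ChromeT. The fusion sits in reverse-complement orientation relative to the promoter, so it is not expressed in the absence of Cre. Cre recombinase inverts the cassette and then excises one site of each lox pair, which locks the cassette in the sense orientation. A WPRE and a bGH polyadenylation signal downstream support transcript stability and processing.

The construct is intended for producing AAV that restricts the light-gated channel to Cre-expressing neurons, with the GFP tag marking expressing cells. The associated publication describes channelrhodopsin variants with improved photocurrent and reduced calcium and proton currents. The depositor notes that both the plasmid and the derived virus were tested in vitro.
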