Addgene plasmid #153539: pAAV-Syn-FLEX-rc [ChromeT-GFP]
Purpose: AAV-mediated expression of ChromeT-GFP under the Syn promoter, in floxed/reversed (Cre-dependent) manner.
Depositing lab: Edward Boyden. Depositing organization: Massachusetts Institute of Technology. Publication: Multidimensional screening yields channelrhodopsin variants having improved photocurrent and order-of-magnitude reductions in calcium and proton currents. Cho YK, Park D, Yang A, Chen F, Chuong AS, Klapoetke NC, Boyden ES. J Biol Chem. 2019 Jan 4. pii: RA118.006996. doi: 10.1074/jbc.RA118.006996. PubMed 30610117.
Backbone
  Vector backbone: pAAV-Syn-FLEX
  Backbone size w/o insert (bp): 4630
  Total vector size (bp): 6295
  Vector type: Mammalian Expression, AAV
Growth in bacteria
  Bacterial resistance: Ampicillin, 100 μg/mL
  Growth temperature: 37°C
  Growth strain: NEB Stable
  Growth instructions: Can use DH5alpha at 37°C or Stbl3 at 30°C. Carbenicillin is preferred over ampicillin. In DH5alpha this plasmid may act more like a high copy plasmid, although in Stbl3 it may act more like a low copy plasmid.
  Copy number: High Copy
Gene/Insert
  Gene/Insert name: ChromeT-GFP (alt name: Channelrhodopsin-2 (ChR2) with mutations A71S/ E90A/H114G)
  Species: Synthetic
  Insert size (bp): 1665
  Promoter: Syn
  Tag / fusion protein: GFP (C terminal on insert)
  Cloning method: Restriction Enzyme; 5′ cloning site EcoRI (not destroyed); 3′ cloning site BamHI (not destroyed)
  Sequencing primers: 5′ gcacgggcgcgaccatctgc; 3′ TAGCGTAAAAGGAGCAACATAG
Terms and licenses: Academic/Nonprofit Terms; Industry Terms: Not Available to Industry
Depositor comments: The plasmid is fully sequenced in the coding sequence regions (opsin-fluorophore and important flanking regions). Multiple digestions were done to verify the vector structure. The construct and the virus were both tested in vitro.
How to cite: pAAV-Syn-FLEX-rc [ChromeT-GFP] was a gift from Edward Boyden (Addgene plasmid # 153539 ; http://n2t.net/addgene:153539 ; RRID:Addgene_153539)
